>Addgene plasmid #217765 | pEGFP-SET-EMD (N-SET-EMD) | addgene full sequence | sequence record 436020 | Addgene NGS Result
TAGTTATTAATAGTAATCAATTACGGGGTCATTAGTTCATAGCCCATATATGGAGTTCCGCGTTACATAA
CTTACGGTAAATGGCCCGCCTGGCTGACCGCCCAACGACCCCCGCCCATTGACGTCAATAATGACGTATG
TTCCCATAGTAACGCCAATAGGGACTTTCCATTGACGTCAATGGGTGGAGTATTTACGGTAAACTGCCCA
CTTGGCAGTACATCAAGTGTATCATATGCCAAGTACGCCCCCTATTGACGTCAATGACGGTAAATGGCCC
GCCTGGCATTATGCCCAGTACATGACCTTATGGGACTTTCCTACTTGGCAGTACATCTACGTATTAGTCA
TCGCTATTACCATGGTGATGCGGTTTTGGCAGTACATCAATGGGCGTGGATAGCGGTTTGACTCACGGGG
ATTTCCAAGTCTCCACCCCATTGACGTCAATGGGAGTTTGTTTTGGCACCAAAATCAACGGGACTTTCCA
AAATGTCGTAACAACTCCGCCCCATTGACGCAAATGGGCGGTAGGCGTGTACGGTGGGAGGTCTATATAA
GCAGAGCTGGTTTAGTGAACCGTCAGATCCGCTAGCGCTACCGGTCGCCACCATGGTGAGCAAGGGCGAG
GAGCTGTTCACCGGGGTGGTGCCCATCCTGGTCGAGCTGGACGGCGACGTAAACGGCCACAAGTTCAGCG
TGTCCGGCGAGGGCGAGGGCGATGCCACCTACGGCAAGCTGACCCTGAAGTTCATCTGCACCACCGGCAA
GCTGCCCGTGCCCTGGCCCACCCTCGTGACCACCCTGACCTACGGCGTGCAGTGCTTCAGCCGCTACCCC
GACCACATGAAGCAGCACGACTTCTTCAAGTCCGCCATGCCCGAAGGCTACGTCCAGGAGCGCACCATCT
TCTTCAAGGACGACGGCAACTACAAGACCCGCGCCGAGGTGAAGTTCGAGGGCGACACCCTGGTGAACCG
CATCGAGCTGAAGGGCATCGACTTCAAGGAGGACGGCAACATCCTGGGGCACAAGCTGGAGTACAACTAC
AACAGCCACAACGTCTATATCATGGCCGACAAGCAGAAGAACGGCATCAAGGTGAACTTCAAGATCCGCC
ACAACATCGAGGACGGCAGCGTGCAGCTCGCCGACCACTACCAGCAGAACACCCCCATCGGCGACGGCCC
CGTGCTGCTGCCCGACAACCACTACCTGAGCACCCAGTCCGCCCTGAGCAAAGACCCCAACGAGAAGCGC
GATCACATGGTCCTGCTGGAGTTCGTGACCGCCGCCGGGATCACTCTCGGCATGGACGAGCTGTACAAGT
CCGGACTCAGATCTCGAGCTGGCGGTTCCTCTGGTGGTGGTGGTGCGCAGAAGAGGTCAGAATTGATCGC
CAAAATCCCAAATTTTTGGGTAACAACATTTGTCAACCATCCACAAGTGTCTGCACTGCTTGGGGAGGAA
GATGAAGAGGCACTGCATTATTTGACCAGAGTTGAAGTGACAGAATTTGAAGATATTAAATCAGGTTACA
GAATAGATTTTTATTTTGATGAAAATCCTTACTTTGAAAATAAAGTTCTCTCCAAAGAATTTCATCTGAA
TGAGAGTGGTGATCCATCTTCGAAGTCCACCGAAATCAAATGGAAATCTGGAAAGGATTTGACGAAACGT
TCGAGTCAAACGCAGAATAAAGCCAGCAGGAAGAGGCAGCATGAGGAACCAGAGAGCTTCTTTACCTGGT
TTACTGACCATTCTGATGCAGGTGCTGATGAGTTAGGAGAGGTCATCAAAGATGATATTTGGCCAAACCC
ATTACAGTACTACTTGGTTCCCGATATGGATTAAGGTACCGCGGGCCCGGGATCCACCGGATCTAGATAA
CTGATCATAATCAGCCATACCACATTTGTAGAGGTTTTACTTGCTTTAAAAAACCTCCCACACCTCCCCC
TGAACCTGAAACATAAAATGAATGCAATTGTTGTTGTTAACTTGTTTATTGCAGCTTATAATGGTTACAA
ATAAAGCAATAGCATCACAAATTTCACAAATAAAGCATTTTTTTCACTGCATTCTAGTTGTGGTTTGTCC
AAACTCATCAATGTATCTTAACGCGTAAATTGTAAGCGTTAATATTTTGTTAAAATTCGCGTTAAATTTT
TGTTAAATCAGCTCATTTTTTAACCAATAGGCCGAAATCGGCAAAATCCCTTATAAATCAAAAGAATAGA
CCGAGATAGGGT
[37 nt withheld, positions 2253-2289]
AAAGAACGTGGACTCCAACGTCAAAGG
[49 nt withheld, positions 2317-2365]
T
[91 nt withheld, positions 2367-2457]
G
[124 nt withheld, positions 2459-2582]
CAGGTGGCACTTTTCGGGGAAATGTGCGCGGAACCCCTATTTGTTTATTTTTCTAAATACATTCAAATAT
GTATCCGCTCATGAGACAATAACCCTGATAAATGCTTCAATAATATTGAAAAAGGAAGAGTCCTGAGGCG
GAAAGAACCAGCTGTGGAATGTGTGTCAGTTAGGGTGTGGAAAGTCCCCAGGCTCCCCAGCAGGCAGAAG
TATGCAAAGCATGCATCTCAATTAGTCAGCAACCAGGTGTGGAAAGTCCCCAGGCTCCCCAGCAGGCAGA
AGTATGCAAAGCATGCATCTCAATTAGTCAGCAACCATAGTCCCGCCCCTAACTCCGCCCATCCCGCCCC
TAACTCCGCCCAGTTCCGCCCATTCTCCGCCCCATGGCTGACTAATTTTTTTTATTTATGCAGAGGCCGA
GGCCGCCTCGGCCTCTGAGCTATTCCAGAAGTAGTGAGGAGGCTTTTTTGGAGGCCTAGGCTTTTGCAAA
GATCGATCAAGAGACAGGATGAGGATCGTTTCGCATGATTGAACAAGATGGATTGCACGCAGGTTCTCCG
GCCGCTTGGGTGGAGAGGCTATTCGGCTATGACTGGGCACAACAGACAATCGGCTGCTCTGATGCCGCCG
TGTTCCGGCTGTCAGCGCAGGGGCGCCCGGTTCTTTTTGTCAAGACCGACCTGTCCGGTGCCCTGAATGA
ACTGCAAGACGAGGCAGCGCGGCTATCGTGGCTGGCCACGACGGGCGTTCCTTGCGCAGCTGTGCTCGAC
GTTGTCACTGAAGCGGGAAGGGACTGGCTGCTATTGGGCGAAGTGCCGGGGCAGGATCTCCTGTCATCTC
ACCTTGCTCCTGCCGAGAAAGTATCCATCATGGCTGATGCAATGCGGCGGCTGCATACGCTTGATCCGGC
TACCTGCCCATTCGACCACCAAGCGAAACATCGCATCGAGCGAGCACGTACTCGGATGGAAGCCGGTCTT
GTCGATCAGGATGATCTGGACGAAGAGCATCAGGGGCTCGCGCCAGCCGAACTGTTCGCCAGGCTCAAGG
CGAGCATGCCCGACGGCGAGGATCTCGTCGTGACCCATGGCGATGCCTGCTTGCCGAATATCATGGTGGA
AAATGGCCGCTTTTCTGGATTCATCGACTGTGGCCGGCTGGGTGTGGCGGACCGCTATCAGGACATAGCG
TTGGCTACCCGTGATATTGCTGAAGAGCTTGGCGGCGAATGGGCTGACCGCTTCCTCGTGCTTTACGGTA
TCGCCGCTCCCGATTCGCAGCGCATCGCCTTCTATCGCCTTCTTGACGAGTTCTTCTGAGCGGGACTCTG
GGGTTCGAAATGACCGACCAAGCGACGCCCAACCTGCCATCACGAGATTTCGATTCCACCGCCGCCTTCT
ATGAAAGGTTGGGCTTCGGAATCGTTTTCCGGGACGCCGGCTGGATGATCCTCCAGCGCGGGGATCTCAT
GCTGGAGTTCTTCGCCCACCCTAGGGGGAGGCTAACTGAAACACGGAAGGAGACAATACCGGAAGGAACC
CGCGCTATGACGGCAATAAAAAGACAGAATAAAACGCACGGTGTTGGGTCGTTTGTTCATAAACGCGGGG
TTCGGTCCCAGGGCTGGCACTCTGTCGATACCCCACCGAGACCCCATTGGGGCCAATACGCCCGCGTTTC
TTCCTTTTCCCCACCCCACCCCCCAAGTTCGGGTGAAGGCCCAGGGCTCGCAGCCAACGTCGGGGCGGCA
GGCCCTGCCATAGCCTCAGGTTACTCATATATACTTTAGATTGATTTAAAACTTCATTTTTAATTTAAAA
GGATCTAGGTGAAGATCCTTTTTGATAATCTCATGACCAAAATCCCTTAACGTGAGTTTTCGTTCCACTG
AGCGTCAGACCCCGTAGAAAAGATCAAAGGATCTTCTTGAGATCCTTTTTTTCTGCGCGTAATCTGCTGC
TTGCAAACAAAAAAACCACCGCTACCAGCGGTGGTTTGTTTGCCGGATCAAGAGCTACCAACTCTTTTTC
CGAAGGTAACTGGCTTCAGCAGAGCGCAGATACCAAATACTGTTCTTCTAGTGTAGCCGTAGTTAGGCCA
CCACTTCAAGAACTCTGTAGCACCGCCTACATACCTCGCTCTGCTAATCCTGTTACCAGTGGCTGCTGCC
AGTGGCGATAAGTCGTGTCTTACCGGGTTGGACTCAAGACGATAGTTACCGGATAAGGCGCAGCGGTCGG
GCTGAACGGGGGGTTCGTGCACACAGCCCAGCTTGGAGCGAACGACCTACACCGAACTGAGATACCTACA
GCGTGAGCTATGAGAAAGCGCCACGCTTCCCGAAGGGAGAAAGGCGGACAGGTATCCGGTAAGCGGCAGG
GTCGGAACAGGAGAGCGCACGAGGGAGCTTCCAGGGGGAAACGCCTGGTATCTTTATAGTCCTGTCGGGT
TTCGCCACCTCTGACTTGAGCGTCGATTTTTGTGATGCTCGTCAGGGGGGCGGAGCCTATGGAAAAACGC
CAGCAACGCGGCCTTTTTACGGTTCCTGGCCTTTTGCTGGCCTTTTGCTCACATGTTCTTTCCTGCGTTA
TCCCCTGATTCTGTGGATAACCGTATTACCGCCATGCAT
Features (pLannotate 1.2.2; 16 found; start..end, strand, type, name):
     61..364     +  enhancer       CMV enhancer: human cytomegalovirus immediate early enhancer
    365..568     +  promoter       CMV promoter: human cytomegalovirus (CMV) immediate early promoter
    613..1329    +  CDS            EGFP: EGFP is a basic (constitutively fluorescent) green fluorescent protein published in 1996, derived from Aequorea victoria. It is reported to be a rapidly-maturing weak dimer with moderate acid sensitivity.
   1330..1350    +  misc_feature   MCS (fragment): multiple cloning site
   1378..1851    +  CDS            Set (fragment): SET_MOUSE - Experimental evidence at protein level: Swiss-Prot protein existence level 1. Multitasking protein, involved in apoptosis, transcription, nucleosome assembly and histone chaperoning. Isoform 2 anti-apoptotic activity is mediated by inhibition of the GZMA-activated DNase, NME1. In the course of cytotoxic T-lymphocyte (CTL)-induced apoptosis, GZMA cleaves SET, disrupting its binding to NME1 and releasing NME1 inhibition. Isoform 1 and isoform 2 are potent inhibitors of protein phosphatase 2A. Isoform 1 and isoform 2 inhibit EP300/CREBBP and PCAF- mediated acetylation of histones (HAT
   1855..1880    +  misc_feature   MCS (fragment): multiple cloning site
   1892..1976    +  CDS            large T antigen (fragment): large T antigen from SV40 (simian virus 40)
   1999..2120    +  polyA_signal   SV40 poly(A) signal: SV40 polyadenylation signal
   2154..2582    -  rep_origin     f1 ori (sequence partly withheld): f1 bacteriophage origin of replication; arrow indicates direction of (+) strand synthesis
   2609..2713    +  promoter       AmpR promoter: bla
   2715..3072    +  promoter       SV40 promoter: SV40 enhancer and early promoter
   3107..3901    +  CDS            NeoR/KanR: aminoglycoside phosphotransferase from Tn5; aph(3')-II (or nptII); confers resistance to neomycin, kanamycin, and G418 (Geneticin®)
   3922..4074    +  CDS            ble (fragment): BLE_KLEPN - Experimental evidence at protein level: Swiss-Prot protein existence level 1. Binding protein with a strong affinity to the bleomycin family of antibiotics. Binds to CL990; an antimitotic-antibiotic compound. From Klebsiella pneumoniae.
   4133..4180    +  polyA_signal   HSV TK poly(A) signal: herpes simplex virus thymidine kinase polyadenylation signal (Cole and Stacy, 1985)
   4271..4287    -  polyA_signal   bGH poly(A) signal (fragment): bovine growth hormone polyadenylation signal
   4509..5097    +  rep_origin     ori: high-copy-number ColE1/pMB1/pBR322/pUC origin of replication
