[The description below was written by a language model from this plasmid's Addgene catalogue record and pLannotate feature annotations shown in this document.]
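Description:
pEGFP-SET-EMD (N-SET-EMD) is a mammalian expression plasmid built on the pEGFP-C1 backbone that encodes a fusion of EGFP to a fragment of the human protein SET (also known as I2PP2A, PHAPII or TAF-I). The insert, about 475 bp, corresponds to the EMD domain of SET (amino acids 70–226) and was cloned between the XhoI and KpnI sites of the multiple cloning site, placing it in frame downstream of EGFP so that the fluorescent protein sits at the N-terminus of the fusion. Transcription is driven by the human cytomegalovirus immediate early enhancer and promoter and terminated by the SV40 polyadenylation signal. The automated annotation matches the insert to the mouse Set protein entry, whereas the catalogue record lists the insert as human. The short large T antigen, ble and bGH poly(A) fragments in the table look like minor partial matches within backbone sequence rather than functional elements.

The backbone carries a high-copy ColE1/pUC-type origin for propagation in E. coli and an f1 origin for single-stranded DNA production. A single NeoR/KanR (Tn5 aminoglycoside phosphotransferase) gene serves both hosts: a bacterial bla-type promoter drives it for kanamycin selection in bacteria, while the adjacent SV40 enhancer/early promoter, together with the HSV TK polyadenylation signal, drives it in mammalian cells for G418 selection. The sequenced record is 5,211 nt, somewhat larger than the 4,989 bp total listed in the catalogue fields.

The construct is described as a putative genetically encoded fluorescent reporter for ceramide, intended for expression in mammalian cells. It was deposited alongside work developing fluorescent probes to track ceramides during phagocytosis.
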