Addgene plasmid #217765: pEGFP-SET-EMD (N-SET-EMD)
Purpose: Fluorescent reporter for ceramide (putative, mammalian expression)
Depositing lab: Paula Nunes-Hasler. Depositing organization: University of Geneva. Publication: Development of Genetically Encoded Fluorescent KSR1-Based Probes to Track Ceramides during Phagocytosis. Girik V, van Ek L, Dentand Quadri I, Azam M, Cruz Cobo M, Mandavit M, Riezman I, Riezman H, Gavin AC, Nunes-Hasler P. Int J Mol Sci. 2024 Mar 5;25(5):2996. doi: 10.3390/ijms25052996. PubMed 38474242.
Backbone
  Vector backbone: pEGFP-C1
  Backbone manufacturer: Clonetech
  Backbone size w/o insert (bp): 4600
  Total vector size (bp): 4989
  Vector type: Mammalian Expression
  Selectable markers: Neomycin (select with G418)
Growth in bacteria
  Bacterial resistance: Kanamycin, 50 μg/mL
  Growth temperature: 37°C
  Growth strain: DH5alpha
  Copy number: Unknown
Gene/Insert
  Gene/Insert name: SET (alt names: I2PP2A; IGAAD; PHAPII)
  Species: H. sapiens (human)
  Insert size (bp): 475
  Mutation: EMD domain (aa 70-226)
  GenBank ID: NM_001122821.2
  Entrez Gene: SET (a.k.a. 2PP2A, I2PP2A, IGAAD, IPP2A2, MRD58, PHAPII, TAF-I, TAF-IBETA)
  Promoter: CMV
  Tag / fusion protein: EGFP (N terminal on backbone)
  Cloning method: Restriction Enzyme; 5′ cloning site XhoI (not destroyed); 3′ cloning site KpnI (not destroyed)
  Sequencing primers: 5′ CGCAAATGGGCGGTAGGCGTG; 3′ GGTTCAGGGGGAGGTGTG
Terms and licenses: Academic/Nonprofit Terms; Industry Terms
How to cite: pEGFP-SET-EMD (N-SET-EMD) was a gift from Paula Nunes-Hasler (Addgene plasmid # 217765 ; http://n2t.net/addgene:217765 ; RRID:Addgene_217765)
