>Addgene plasmid #217765 | pEGFP-SET-EMD (N-SET-EMD) | depositor partial sequence | sequence record 425353 | CMV promoter, insert, vector up to SV40 polyA site
GTATGTTCCCATAGTAACGCCAATAGGGACTTTCCATTGACGTCAATGGGTGGAGTATTTACGGTAAACT
GCCCACTTGGCAGTACATCAAGTGTATCATATGCCAAGTACGCCCCCTATTGACGTCAATGACGGTAAAT
GGCCCGCCTGGCATTATGCCCAGTACATGACCTTATGGGACTTTCCTACTTGGCAGTACATCTACGTATT
AGTCATCGCTATTACCATGGTGATGCGGTTTTGGCAGTACATCAATGGGCGTGGATAGCGGTTTGACTCA
CGGGGATTTCCAAGTCTCCACCCCATTGACGTCAATGGGAGTTTGTTTTGGCACCAAAATCAACGGGACT
TTCCAAAATGTCGTAACAACTCCGCCCCATTGACGCAAATGGGCGGTAGGCGTGTACGGTGGGAGGTCTA
TATAAGCAGAGCTGGTTTAGTGAACCGTCAGATCCGCTAGCGCTACCGGTCGCCACCATGGTGAGCAAGG
GCGAGGAGCTGTTCACCGGGGTGGTGCCCATCCTGGTCGAGCTGGACGGCGACGTAAACGGCCACAAGTT
CAGCGTGTCCGGCGAGGGCGAGGGCGATGCCACCTACGGCAAGCTGACCCTGAAGTTCATCTGCACCACC
GGCAAGCTGCCCGTGCCCTGGCCCACCCTCGTGACCACCCTGACCTACGGCGTGCAGTGCTTCAGCCGCT
ACCCCGACCACATGAAGCAGCACGACTTCTTCAAGTCCGCCATGCCCGAAGGCTACGTCCAGGAGCGCAC
CATCTTCTTCAAGGACGACGGCAACTACAAGACCCGCGCCGAGGTGAAGTTCGAGGGCGACACCCTGGTG
AACCGCATCGAGCTGAAGGGCATCGACTTCAAGGAGGACGGCAACATCCTGGGGCACAAGCTGGAGTACA
ACTACAACAGCCACAACGTCTATATCATGGCCGACAAGCAGAAGAACGGCATCAAGGTGAACTTCAAGAT
CCGCCACAACATCGAGGACGGCAGCGTGCAGCTCGCCGACCACTACCAGCAGAACACCCCCATCGGCGAC
GGCCCCGTGCTGCTGCCCGACAACCACTACCTGAGCACCCAGTCCGCCCTGAGCAAAGACCCCAACGAGA
AGCGCGATCACATGGTCCTGCTGGAGTTCGTGACCGCCGCCGGGATCACTCTCGGCATGGACGAGCTGTA
CAAGTCCGGACTCAGATCTCGAGCTGGCGGTTCCTCTGGTGGTGGTGGTGCGCAGAAGAGGTCAGAATTG
ATCGCCAAAATCCCAAATTTTTGGGTAACAACATTTGTCAACCATCCACAAGTGTCTGCACTGCTTGGGG
AGGAAGATGAAGAGGCACTGCATTATTTGACCAGAGTTGAAGTGACAGAATTTGAAGATATTAAATCAGG
TTACAGAATAGATTTTTATTTTGATGAAAATCCTTACTTTGAAAATAAAGTTCTCTCCAAAGAATTTCAT
CTGAATGAGAGTGGTGATCCATCTTCGAAGTCCACCGAAATCAAATGGAAATCTGGAAAGGATTTGACGA
AACGTTCGAGTCAAACGCAGAATAAAGCCAGCAGGAAGAGGCAGCATGAGGAACCAGAGAGCTTCTTTAC
CTGGTTTACTGACCATTCTGATGCAGGTGCTGATGAGTTAGGAGAGGTCATCAAAGATGATATTTGGCCA
AACCCATTACAGTACTACTTGGTTCCCGATATGGATTAAGGTACCGCGGGCCCGGGATCCACCGGATCTA
GATAACTGATCATAATCAGCCATACCACATTTGTAGAGGTTTTACTTGCTTTAAAAAACCTCCCACACCT
CCCCCTGAACCTGAAACATAAAATGAATGCAATTGTTGTTGTTAACTTGTTTATTGCAGCTTATAATGGT
TACAAATAAAGCAATAGCATCACAAATTTCACAAATAAAGCATTTTTTTCACTGCATTCTAGTTGTGGTT
TGTCCAAACTCATCAATGTATCTTA
